>Addgene plasmid #206147 | PGK EGFP-RAB3A-Q81L | addgene full sequence | sequence record 433273 | Addgene NGS Result
TTACCGCCATGCATTAGTTATTAATCCACGGGGTTGGGGTTGCGCCTTTTCCAAGGCAGCCCTGGGTTTG
CGCAGGGACGCGGCTGCTCTGGGCGTGGTTCCGGGAAACGCAGCGGCGCCGACCCTGGGTCTCGCACATT
CTTCACGTCCGTTCGCAGCGTCACCCGGATCTTCGCCGCTACCCTTGTGGGCCCCCCGGCGACGCTTCCT
GCTCCGCCCCTAAGTCGGGAAGGTTCCTTGCGGTTCGCGGCGTGCCGGACGTGACAAACGGAAGCCGCAC
GTCTCACTAGTACCCTCGCAGACGGACAGCGCCAGGGAGCAATGGCAGCGCGCCGACCGCGATGGGCTGT
GGCCAATAGCGGCTGCTCAGCAGGGCGCGCCGAGAGCAGCGGCCGGGAAGGGGCGGTGCGGGAGGCGGGG
TGTGGGGCGGTAGTGTGGGCCCTGTTCCTGCCCGCGCGGTGTTCCGCATTCTGCAAGCCTCCGGAGCGCA
CGTCGGCAGTCGGCTCCCTCGTTGACCGAATCACCGACCTCTCTCCCCAGGTGGATCCACCGGTCGCCAC
CATGGTGAGCAAGGGCGAGGAGCTGTTCACCGGGGTGGTGCCCATCCTGGTCGAGCTGGACGGCGACGTA
AACGGCCACAAGTTCAGCGTGTCCGGCGAGGGCGAGGGCGATGCCACCTACGGCAAGCTGACCCTGAAGT
TCATCTGCACCACCGGCAAGCTGCCCGTGCCCTGGCCCACCCTCGTGACCACCCTGACCTACGGCGTGCA
GTGCTTCAGCCGCTACCCCGACCACATGAAGCAGCACGACTTCTTCAAGTCCGCCATGCCCGAAGGCTAC
GTCCAGGAGCGCACCATCTTCTTCAAGGACGACGGCAACTACAAGACCCGCGCCGAGGTGAAGTTCGAGG
GCGACACCCTGGTGAACCGCATCGAGCTGAAGGGCATCGACTTCAAGGAGGACGGCAACATCCTGGGGCA
CAAGCTGGAGTACAACTACAACAGCCACAACGTCTATATCATGGCCGACAAGCAGAAGAACGGCATCAAG
GTGAACTTCAAGATCCGCCACAACATCGAGGACGGCAGCGTGCAGCTCGCCGACCACTACCAGCAGAACA
CCCCCATCGGCGACGGCCCCGTGCTGCTGCCCGACAACCACTACCTGAGCACCCAGTCCGCCCTGAGCAA
AGACCCCAACGAGAAGCGCGATCACATGGTCCTGCTGGAGTTCGTGACCGCCGCCGGGATCACTCTCGGC
ATGGACGAGCTGTACAAGTCCGGACTCAGATCCACCATGGCATCCGCCACAGACTCGCGCTATGGGCAGA
AGGAGTCCTCGGATCAGAACTTCGACTACATGTTCAAGATTCTCATCATCGGCAACAGCAGCGTGGGCAA
GACGTCCTTCCTCTTCCGCTATGCTGACGACTCGTTCACGCCTGCCTTCGTCAGCACCGTGGGCATCGAC
TTCAAGGTCAAGACCATCTATCGCAACGACAAGAGGATCAAGCTGCAGATCTGGGACACAGCAGGGCAAG
AGCGGTACCGGGCAATCACCACCGCATACTACCGGGGCGCCATGGGCTTCATCCTCATGTATGACATCAC
CAACGAGGAATCCTTCAATGCAGTGCAGGACTGGTCCACCCAGATCAAGACCTACTCATGGGACAATGCC
CAGGTGCTGCTGGTAGGAAACAAGTGTGACATGGAGGATGAGCGGGTGGTGTCATCAGAACGTGGCCGGC
AGCTAGCTGACCACCTTGGGTTCGAGTTCTTTGAGGCAAGCGCCAAGGACAACATTAACGTCAAGCAGAC
CTTTGAGCGCCTGGTGGATGTCATCTGCGAGAAGATGTCCGAGTCGTTGGACACGGCGGACCCTGCGGTC
ACAGGCGCCAAGCAGGGCCCACAGCTCAGTGACCAGCAGGTGCCACCGCACCAGGACTGCGCCTGCTGAC
TCGACGGTACCGCGGGCCCGGGATCCACCGGATCTAGATAACTGATCATAATCAGCCATACCACATTTGT
AGAGGTTTTACTTGCTTTAAAAAACCTCCCACACCTCCCCCTGAACCTGAAACATAAAATGAATGCAATT
GTTGTTGTTAACTTGTTTATTGCAGCTTATAATGGTTACAAATAAAGCAATAGCATCACAAATTTCACAA
ATAAAGCATTTTTTTCACTGCATTCTAGTTGTGGTTTGTCCAAACTCATCAATGTATCTTAACGCGTAAA
TTGTAAGCGTTAATATTTTGTTAAAATTCGCGTTAAATTTTTGTTAAATCAGCTCATTTTTTAACCAATA
GGCCGAAATCGGCAAAATCCCTTATAAATCAAAAGAATAGACCGAGATAGGGT
[37 nt withheld, positions 2364-2400]
AAAGAACGTGGACTCCAACGTCAAAGG
[49 nt withheld, positions 2428-2476]
T
[91 nt withheld, positions 2478-2568]
G
[124 nt withheld, positions 2570-2693]
CAGGTGGCACTTTTCGGGGAAATGTGCGCGGAACCCCTATTTGTTTATTTTTCTAAATACATTCAAATAT
GTATCCGCTCATGAGACAATAACCCTGATAAATGCTTCAATAATATTGAAAAAGGAAGAGTCCTGAGGCG
GAAAGAACCAGCTGTGGAATGTGTGTCAGTTAGGGTGTGGAAAGTCCCCAGGCTCCCCAGCAGGCAGAAG
TATGCAAAGCATGCATCTCAATTAGTCAGCAACCAGGTGTGGAAAGTCCCCAGGCTCCCCAGCAGGCAGA
AGTATGCAAAGCATGCATCTCAATTAGTCAGCAACCATAGTCCCGCCCCTAACTCCGCCCATCCCGCCCC
TAACTCCGCCCAGTTCCGCCCATTCTCCGCCCCATGGCTGACTAATTTTTTTTATTTATGCAGAGGCCGA
GGCCGCCTCGGCCTCTGAGCTATTCCAGAAGTAGTGAGGAGGCTTTTTTGGAGGCCTAGGCTTTTGCAAA
GATCGATCAAGAGACAGGATGAGGATCGTTTCGCATGATTGAACAAGATGGATTGCACGCAGGTTCTCCG
GCCGCTTGGGTGGAGAGGCTATTCGGCTATGACTGGGCACAACAGACAATCGGCTGCTCTGATGCCGCCG
TGTTCCGGCTGTCAGCGCAGGGGCGCCCGGTTCTTTTTGTCAAGACCGACCTGTCCGGTGCCCTGAATGA
ACTGCAAGACGAGGCAGCGCGGCTATCGTGGCTGGCCACGACGGGCGTTCCTTGCGCAGCTGTGCTCGAC
GTTGTCACTGAAGCGGGAAGGGACTGGCTGCTATTGGGCGAAGTGCCGGGGCAGGATCTCCTGTCATCTC
ACCTTGCTCCTGCCGAGAAAGTATCCATCATGGCTGATGCAATGCGGCGGCTGCATACGCTTGATCCGGC
TACCTGCCCATTCGACCACCAAGCGAAACATCGCATCGAGCGAGCACGTACTCGGATGGAAGCCGGTCTT
GTCGATCAGGATGATCTGGACGAAGAGCATCAGGGGCTCGCGCCAGCCGAACTGTTCGCCAGGCTCAAGG
CGAGCATGCCCGACGGCGAGGATCTCGTCGTGACCCATGGCGATGCCTGCTTGCCGAATATCATGGTGGA
AAATGGCCGCTTTTCTGGATTCATCGACTGTGGCCGGCTGGGTGTGGCGGACCGCTATCAGGACATAGCG
TTGGCTACCCGTGATATTGCTGAAGAGCTTGGCGGCGAATGGGCTGACCGCTTCCTCGTGCTTTACGGTA
TCGCCGCTCCCGATTCGCAGCGCATCGCCTTCTATCGCCTTCTTGACGAGTTCTTCTGAGCGGGACTCTG
GGGTTCGAAATGACCGACCAAGCGACGCCCAACCTGCCATCACGAGATTTCGATTCCACCGCCGCCTTCT
ATGAAAGGTTGGGCTTCGGAATCGTTTTCCGGGACGCCGGCTGGATGATCCTCCAGCGCGGGGATCTCAT
GCTGGAGTTCTTCGCCCACCCTAGGGGGAGGCTAACTGAAACACGGAAGGAGACAATACCGGAAGGAACC
CGCGCTATGACGGCAATAAAAAGACAGAATAAAACGCACGGTGTTGGGTCGTTTGTTCATAAACGCGGGG
TTCGGTCCCAGGGCTGGCACTCTGTCGATACCCCACCGAGACCCCATTGGGGCCAATACGCCCGCGTTTC
TTCCTTTTCCCCACCCCACCCCCCAAGTTCGGGTGAAGGCCCAGGGCTCGCAGCCAACGTCGGGGCGGCA
GGCCCTGCCATAGCCTCAGGTTACTCATATATACTTTAGATTGATTTAAAACTTCATTTTTAATTTAAAA
GGATCTAGGTGAAGATCCTTTTTGATAATCTCATGACCAAAATCCCTTAACGTGAGTTTTCGTTCCACTG
AGCGTCAGACCCCGTAGAAAAGATCAAAGGATCTTCTTGAGATCCTTTTTTTCTGCGCGTAATCTGCTGC
TTGCAAACAAAAAAACCACCGCTACCAGCGGTGGTTTGTTTGCCGGATCAAGAGCTACCAACTCTTTTTC
CGAAGGTAACTGGCTTCAGCAGAGCGCAGATACCAAATACTGTTCTTCTAGTGTAGCCGTAGTTAGGCCA
CCACTTCAAGAACTCTGTAGCACCGCCTACATACCTCGCTCTGCTAATCCTGTTACCAGTGGCTGCTGCC
AGTGGCGATAAGTCGTGTCTTACCGGGTTGGACTCAAGACGATAGTTACCGGATAAGGCGCAGCGGTCGG
GCTGAACGGGGGGTTCGTGCACACAGCCCAGCTTGGAGCGAACGACCTACACCGAACTGAGATACCTACA
GCGTGAGCTATGAGAAAGCGCCACGCTTCCCGAAGGGAGAAAGGCGGACAGGTATCCGGTAAGCGGCAGG
GTCGGAACAGGAGAGCGCACGAGGGAGCTTCCAGGGGGAAACGCCTGGTATCTTTATAGTCCTGTCGGGT
TTCGCCACCTCTGACTTGAGCGTCGATTTTTGTGATGCTCGTCAGGGGGGCGGAGCCTATGGAAAAACGC
CAGCAACGCGGCCTTTTTACGGTTCCTGGCCTTTTGCTGGCCTTTTGCTCACATGTTCTTTCCTGCGTTA
TCCCCTGATTCTGTGGATAACCGTA
Features (pLannotate 1.2.2; 14 found; start..end, strand, type, name):
     30..540     +  promoter       hPGK promoter: human phosphoglycerate kinase 1 promoter
    562..1278    +  CDS            EGFP: EGFP is a basic (constitutively fluorescent) green fluorescent protein published in 1996, derived from Aequorea victoria. It is reported to be a rapidly-maturing weak dimer with moderate acid sensitivity.
   1297..1956    +  CDS            RAB3A: RAB3A_HUMAN - Experimental evidence at protein level: Swiss-Prot protein existence level 1. Small GTP-binding protein that plays a central role in regulated exocytosis and secretion. Controls the recruitment, tethering and docking of secretory vesicles to the plasma membrane (By similarity). Upon stimulation, switches to its active GTP-bound form, cycles to vesicles and recruits effectors such as RIMS1, RIMS2, Rabphilin-3A/RPH3A, RPH3AL or SYTL4 to help the docking of vesicules onto the plasma membrane (By similarity). Upon GTP hydrolysis by GTPase-activating protein, dissociates from the vesi
   1961..1986    +  misc_feature   MCS (fragment): multiple cloning site
   2003..2087    +  CDS            large T antigen (fragment): large T antigen from SV40 (simian virus 40)
   2110..2231    +  polyA_signal   SV40 poly(A) signal: SV40 polyadenylation signal
   2265..2693    -  rep_origin     f1 ori (sequence partly withheld): f1 bacteriophage origin of replication; arrow indicates direction of (+) strand synthesis
   2720..2824    +  promoter       AmpR promoter: bla
   2826..3183    +  promoter       SV40 promoter: SV40 enhancer and early promoter
   3218..4012    +  CDS            NeoR/KanR: aminoglycoside phosphotransferase from Tn5; aph(3')-II (or nptII); confers resistance to neomycin, kanamycin, and G418 (Geneticin®)
   4033..4185    +  CDS            ble (fragment): BLE_KLEPN - Experimental evidence at protein level: Swiss-Prot protein existence level 1. Binding protein with a strong affinity to the bleomycin family of antibiotics. Binds to CL990; an antimitotic-antibiotic compound. From Klebsiella pneumoniae.
   4244..4291    +  polyA_signal   HSV TK poly(A) signal: herpes simplex virus thymidine kinase polyadenylation signal (Cole and Stacy, 1985)
   4382..4398    -  polyA_signal   bGH poly(A) signal (fragment): bovine growth hormone polyadenylation signal
   4620..5208    +  rep_origin     ori: high-copy-number ColE1/pMB1/pBR322/pUC origin of replication
