[The description below was written by a language model from this plasmid's Addgene catalogue record and pLannotate feature annotations shown in this document.]
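Description:
PGK EGFP-RAB3A-Q81L is a mammalian expression plasmid built on a Clontech pEGFP-type backbone in which the original CMV promoter has been replaced by the human phosphoglycerate kinase 1 (PGK) promoter. The PGK promoter drives an EGFP coding sequence followed, after a short linker, by human RAB3A, giving an N-terminally EGFP-tagged fusion protein. Transcription ends at an SV40 polyadenylation signal just past a remnant of the multiple cloning site. RAB3A is a small GTP-binding protein that governs regulated exocytosis by cycling between GDP- and GTP-bound forms and recruiting effectors to secretory vesicles. The insert carries the Q81L substitution. Mutations at this conserved glutamine in Rab GTPases are generally used to impair GTP hydrolysis and hold the protein in an active, GTP-bound state, although the record does not describe the mutant's behaviour. The catalogue lists a total size of about 5.4 kb, in reasonable agreement with the 5,308 nt sequenced record. The listed 1.9 kb insert size is larger than the roughly 660 bp RAB3A reading frame and may include the promoter and EGFP.

The plasmid is propagated in E. coli from a high-copy ColE1/pUC-type origin, and an f1 origin is also present. A single Tn5 NeoR/KanR gene sits behind tandem bacterial (bla) and SV40 early promoters and ends at an HSV TK polyadenylation signal, so it provides kanamycin resistance in bacteria and G418 selection in mammalian cells. The short large T antigen, ble and bGH poly(A) annotations are fragments, most likely backbone remnants rather than functional elements. The associated publication concerns RAB3 phosphorylation by pathogenic LRRK2 and the trafficking of synaptic vesicle precursors, which suggests the construct is used for live fluorescence imaging of this RAB3A mutant at the moderate expression levels typical of PGK.
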