Addgene plasmid #206147: PGK EGFP-RAB3A-Q81L
Purpose: PGK EGFP-RAB3A-Q81L
Depositing lab: Erika Holzbaur. Depositing organization: University of Pennsylvania. Publication: RAB3 phosphorylation by pathogenic LRRK2 impairs trafficking of synaptic vesicle precursors. Dou D, Aiken J, Holzbaur ELF. J Cell Biol. 2024 Jun 3;223(6):e202307092. doi: 10.1083/jcb.202307092. Epub 2024 Mar 21. PubMed 38512027.
Backbone
  Vector backbone: PGK pEGFP
  Backbone manufacturer: Clontech
  Backbone size w/o insert (bp): 3500
  Total vector size (bp): 5400
  Modifications to backbone: Replaced CMV with PGK
  Vector type: Mammalian Expression
  Selectable markers: Neomycin (select with G418)
Growth in bacteria
  Bacterial resistance: Kanamycin, 50 μg/mL
  Growth temperature: 37°C
  Growth strain: DH5alpha
  Copy number: High Copy
Gene/Insert
  Gene/Insert name: RAB3A
  Species: H. sapiens (human)
  Insert size (bp): 1900
  Mutation: Q81L
  Entrez Gene: RAB3A
  Promoter: PGK
  Tag / fusion protein: EGFP (N terminal on backbone)
  Cloning method: Restriction Enzyme; 5′ cloning site AgeI (unknown if destroyed); 3′ cloning site DraIII (unknown if destroyed)
  Sequencing primers: 5′ 5'-GACCACTACCAGCAGAACAC
Resource information
  A portion of this plasmid was derived from a plasmid made by: Addgene# 49582
Terms and licenses: Academic/Nonprofit Terms; Industry Terms: Not Available to Industry
How to cite: PGK EGFP-RAB3A-Q81L was a gift from Erika Holzbaur (Addgene plasmid # 206147)
