>Addgene plasmid #206147 | PGK EGFP-RAB3A-Q81L | depositor partial sequence | sequence record 428669 | 5'-GACCACTACCAGCAGAACAC
AKKSMSMGGTCCGTGCTGCTGCCGACACCACTACCTGAGCACCCAGTCCGCCCTGAGCAAAGACCCCAAC
GAGAAGCGCGATCACATGGTCCTGCTGGAGTTCGTGACCGCCGCCGGGATCACTCTCGGCATGGACGAGC
TGTACAAGTCCGGACTCAGATCCACCATGGCATCCGCCACAGACTCGCGCTATGGGCAGAAGGAGTCCTC
GGATCAGAACTTCGACTACATGTTCAAGATTCTCATCATCGGCAACAGCAGCGTGGGCAAGACGTCCTTC
CTCTTCCGCTATGCTGACGACTCGTTCACGCCTGCCTTCGTCAGCACCGTGGGCATCGACTTCAAGGTCA
AGACCATCTATCGCAACGACAAGAGGATCAAGCTGCAGATCTGGGACACAGCAGGGCTAGAGCGGTACCG
GACCATCACCACCGCATACTACCGGGGCGCCATGGGCTTCATCCTCATGTATGACATCACCAACGAGGAA
TCCTTCAATGCAGTGCAGGACTGGTCCACCCAGATCAAGACCTACTCATGGGACAATGCCCAGGTGCTGC
TGGTAGGAAACAAGTGTGACATGGAGGATGAGCGGGTGGTGTCATCAGAACGTGGCCGGCAGCTAGCTGA
CCACCTTGGGTTCGAGTTCTTTGAGGCAAGCGCCAAGGACAACATTAACGTCAAGCAGACCTTTGAGCGC
CTGGTGGATGTCATCTGCGAGAAGATGTCCGAGTCGTTGGACACGGCGGACCCTGCGGTCACAGGCGCCA
AGCAGGGCCCACAGCTCAGTGACCAGCAGGTGCCACCGCACCAGGACTGCGCCTGCTGACTCGACGGTAC
CGCGGGCCCGGGATCCACCGGATCTAGATAACTGATCATAATCAGCCATACCACATTTGTAGAGGTTTTA
CTTGCTTTAAAAAACCTCCCACACCTCCCCCTGAACCTGAACATAAATGAATGCAATTGTGTGTACTTGT
TATGCAGCTATATGATACAATAAGCATAGCATCACAATTTCACAATAAAGCATTTTTTTTCACTGC
